Addgene plasmid #68856: pLVX-Flag-CDK8-WT-IRES-mCherry
Purpose: Expresses Human CDK8 Wild-Type
Depositing lab: Matthew Shair. Depositing organization: Harvard University. Publication: Mediator kinase inhibition further activates super-enhancer-associated genes in AML. Pelish HE, Liau BB, Nitulescu II, Tangpeerachaikul A, Poss ZC, Da Silva DH, Caruso BT, Arefolov A, Fadeyi O, Christie AL, Du K, Banka D, Schneider EV, Jestel A, Zou G, Si C, Ebmeier CC, Bronson RT, Krivtsov AV, Myers AG, Kohl NE, Kung AL, Armstrong SA, Lemieux ME, Taatjes DJ, Shair MD. Nature. 2015 Sep 28. doi: 10.1038/nature14904. PubMed 26416749.
Backbone
  Vector backbone: pLVX-EF1α-IRES-mCherry
  Backbone manufacturer: Clontech
  Backbone size w/o insert (bp): 8880
  Total vector size (bp): 10326
  Vector type: Mammalian Expression, Lentiviral
Growth in bacteria
  Bacterial resistance: Ampicillin, 100 μg/mL
  Growth temperature: 37°C
  Growth strain: Stbl3
  Copy number: High Copy
Gene/Insert
  Gene/Insert name: cyclin-dependent kinase 8
  Species: H. sapiens (human)
  Insert size (bp): 1446
  GenBank ID: NM_001260.1
  Entrez Gene: CDK8 (a.k.a. IDDHBA, K35)
  Promoter: EF1α
  Tag / fusion protein: Flag (N terminal on insert)
  Cloning method: Restriction Enzyme; 5′ cloning site EcoRI (unknown if destroyed); 3′ cloning site XbaI (not destroyed)
  Sequencing primers: 5′ EF-1a Forward; 3′ IRES-R
Resource information
  A portion of this plasmid was derived from a plasmid made by: pBabe.puro.CDK8.flag (Plasmid #19758)
Terms and licenses: Academic/Nonprofit Terms; Industry Terms: Not Available to Industry
How to cite: pLVX-Flag-CDK8-WT-IRES-mCherry was a gift from Matthew Shair (Addgene plasmid # 68856 ; http://n2t.net/addgene:68856 ; RRID:Addgene_68856)
