[The description below was written by a language model from this plasmid's Addgene catalogue record and pLannotate feature annotations shown in this document.]
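Description:
pLVX-Flag-CDK8-WT-IRES-mCherry is an HIV-1-based lentiviral transfer plasmid for mammalian expression, built on Clontech's pLVX-EF1α-IRES-mCherry backbone and carrying wild-type human cyclin-dependent kinase 8 (CDK8), the kinase subunit associated with the Mediator transcriptional coactivator complex. In bacteria it replicates from a high-copy ColE1/pUC-type origin and is selected with ampicillin through the β-lactamase gene. A recombination-deficient strain is recorded for propagation, as is usual for plasmids with repeated LTR sequences. Remnants of the lac promoter/operator region and an SV40 poly(A) signal lie in the plasmid backbone outside the viral region.

Between the two annotated HIV-1 LTR elements, the viral portion contains the Ψ packaging signal with an adjoining gag fragment, the Rev response element for Rev-dependent nuclear export of the genomic RNA, and the cPPT/CTS, which promotes nuclear import in transduced cells. The human EF-1α promoter, with portions of its first intron, drives a single bicistronic transcript. The first cistron is CDK8 with an N-terminal Flag epitope; the annotation software matches this only as a fragment of a 3xFLAG tag, consistent with the catalogue's "Flag" tag. According to the record, part of the plasmid derives from an earlier retroviral Flag-CDK8 plasmid. An EMCV IRES then allows cap-independent translation of mCherry, so red fluorescence marks transduced cells that express the kinase. No mammalian drug-resistance marker is annotated. A WPRE downstream of mCherry enhances transcript stability and expression. The associated publication concerns Mediator kinase inhibition in acute myeloid leukaemia. The "WT" in the name suggests that mutant counterparts exist, but the record does not describe them.
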