Features (pLannotate 1.2.2; 25 found; start..end, strand, type, name):
    377..634     +  LTR            5' LTR (truncated): truncated 5' long terminal repeat (LTR) from HIV-1
    681..806     +  misc_feature   HIV-1 Ψ: packaging signal of human immunodeficiency virus type 1
    790..1128    +  CDS            HIV-1 gag (fragment): gag protein from human immunodeficiency virus 1; gag
   1303..1536    +  misc_feature   RRE: The Rev response element (RRE) of HIV-1 allows for Rev-dependent mRNA export from the nucleus to the cytoplasm.
   1913..2013    +  CDS            Rev (fragment): human immunodeficiency virus 1 (HIV-1) Rev protein; rev; enhances nuclear export of unspliced and incompletely spliced viral mRNAs
   2028..2143    +  misc_feature   cPPT/CTS: central polypurine tract and central termination sequence of HIV-1 (lacking the first T)
   2356..2567    +  promoter       EF-1α core promoter: core promoter for human elongation factor EF-1α
   2568..2681    +  intron         EF-1α intron A (fragment): intron upstream of the start codon of human EF-1α
   3307..3510    +  intron         EF-1α intron A: truncated intron upstream of the start codon of human EF-1α
   3548..3568    +  CDS            3xFLAG (fragment): three tandem FLAG® epitope tags
   3579..4970    +  CDS            CDK8: CDK8_HUMAN - Experimental evidence at protein level: Swiss-Prot protein existence level 1. Component of the Mediator complex, a coactivator involved in regulated gene transcription of nearly all RNA polymerase II-dependent genes. Mediator functions as a bridge to convey information from gene- specific regulatory proteins to the basal RNA polymerase II transcription machinery. Mediator is recruited to promoters by direct interactions with regulatory proteins and serves as a scaffold for the assembly of a functional pre-initiation complex with RNA polymerase II and the general transcription fact
   4996..5568    +  misc_feature   IRES: internal ribosome entry site (IRES) of the encephalomyocarditis virus (EMCV)
   5570..6277    +  CDS            mCherry: mCherry is a basic (constitutively fluorescent) red fluorescent protein published in 2004, derived from Discosoma sp.. It is reported to be a very rapidly-maturing monomer with low acid sensitivity.
   6294..6882    +  misc_feature   WPRE: woodchuck hepatitis virus posttranscriptional regulatory element
   6899..7417    +  CDS            nef (fragment): NEF_HV1BR - Experimental evidence at protein level: Swiss-Prot protein existence level 1. Extracellular Nef protein targets CD4(+) T-lymphocytes for apoptosis by interacting with CXCR4 surface receptors (PubMed:14990729). From Human immunodeficiency virus type 1 group M subtype B (isolate BRU/LAI) (HIV-1).
   7465..7722    +  LTR            5' LTR (truncated): truncated 5' long terminal repeat (LTR) from HIV-1
   7874..7890    -  protein_bind   lac operator: The lac repressor binds to the lac operator to inhibit transcription in E. coli. This inhibition can be relieved by adding lactose or isopropyl-β-D-thiogalactopyranoside (IPTG). lac repressor encoded by lacI
   7898..7928    -  promoter       lac promoter: promoter for the E. coli lac operon
   7943..7964    -  protein_bind   CAP binding site: CAP binding activates transcription in the presence of cAMP. E. coli catabolite activator protein
   7977..8069    -  CDS            lacI (fragment): lac repressor; lacI; The lac repressor binds to the lac operator to inhibit transcription in E. coli. This inhibition can be relieved by adding lactose or isopropyl-β-D-thiogalactopyranoside (IPTG).
   8252..8840    -  rep_origin     ori: high-copy-number ColE1/pMB1/pBR322/pUC origin of replication
   9011..9871    -  CDS            AmpR: β-lactamase; bla; confers resistance to ampicillin, carbenicillin, and related antibiotics
   9872..9976    -  promoter       AmpR promoter: bla
  10024..10158   +  polyA_signal   SV40 poly(A) signal: SV40 polyadenylation signal
  10325..329     +  CDS            nef (fragment) (across the origin): NEF_HV1BR - Experimental evidence at protein level: Swiss-Prot protein existence level 1. Extracellular Nef protein targets CD4(+) T-lymphocytes for apoptosis by interacting with CXCR4 surface receptors (PubMed:14990729). From Human immunodeficiency virus type 1 group M subtype B (isolate BRU/LAI) (HIV-1).
>Addgene plasmid #68856 | pLVX-Flag-CDK8-WT-IRES-mCherry | addgene full sequence | sequence record 337640 | Addgene NGS Result
TGGAAGGGCTAATTCACTCCCAAAGAAGACAAGATATCCTTGATCTGTGGATCTACCACACACAAGGCTA
CTTCCCTGATTAGCAGAACTACACACCAGGGCCAGGGGTCAGATATCCACTGACCTTTGGATGGTGCTAC
AAGCTAGTACCAGTTGAGCCAGATAAGGTAGAAGAGGCCAATAAAGGAGAGAACACCAGCTTGTTACACC
CTGTGAGCCTGCATGGGATGGATGACCCGGAGAGAGAAGTGTTAGAGTGGAGGTTTGACAGCCGCCTAGC
ATTTCATCACGTGGCCCGAGAGCTGCATCCGGAGTACTTCAAGAACTGCTGATATCGAGCTTGCTACAAG
GGACTTTCCGCTGGGGACTTTCCAGGGAGGCGTGGCCTGGGCGGGACTGGGGAGTGGCGAGCCCTCAGAT
CCTGCATATAAGCAGCTGCTTTTTGCCTGTACTGGGTCTCTCTGGTTAGACCAGATCTGAGCCTGGGAGC
TCTCTGGCTAACTAGGGAACCCACTGCTTAAGCCTCAATAAAGCTTGCCTTGAGTGCTTCAAGTAGTGTG
TGCCCGTCTGTTGTGTGACTCTGGTAACTAGAGATCCCTCAGACCCTTTTAGTCAGTGTGGAAAATCTCT
AGCAGTGGCGCCCGAACAGGGACTTGAAAGCGAAAGGGAAACCAGAGGAGCTCTCTCGACGCAGGACTCG
GCTTGCTGAAGCGCGCACGGCAAGAGGCGAGGGGCGGCGACTGGTGAGTACGCCAAAAATTTTGACTAGC
GGAGGCTAGAAGGAGAGAGATGGGTGCGAGAGCGTCAGTATTAAGCGGGGGAGAATTAGATCGCGATGGG
AAAAAATTCGGTTAAGGCCAGGGGGAAAGAAAAAATATAAATTAAAACATATAGTATGGGCAAGCAGGGA
GCTAGAACGATTCGCAGTTAATCCTGGCCTGTTAGAAACATCAGAAGGCTGTAGACAAATACTGGGACAG
CTACAACCATCCCTTCAGACAGGATCAGAAGAACTTAGATCATTATATAATACAGTAGCAACCCTCTATT
GTGTGCATCAAAGGATAGAGATAAAAGACACCAAGGAAGCTTTAGACAAGATAGAGGAAGAGCAAAACAA
AAGTAAGACCACCGCACAGCAAGCGGCCGGCCGCTGATCTTCAGACCTGGAGGAGGAGATATGAGGGACA
ATTGGAGAAGTGAATTATATAAATATAAAGTAGTAAAAATTGAACCATTAGGAGTAGCACCCACCAAGGC
AAAGAGAAGAGTGGTGCAGAGAGAAAAAAGAGCAGTGGGAATAGGAGCTTTGTTCCTTGGGTTCTTGGGA
GCAGCAGGAAGCACTATGGGCGCAGCGTCAATGACGCTGACGGTACAGGCCAGACAATTATTGTCTGGTA
TAGTGCAGCAGCAGAACAATTTGCTGAGGGCTATTGAGGCGCAACAGCATCTGTTGCAACTCACAGTCTG
GGGCATCAAGCAGCTCCAGGCAAGAATCCTGGCTGTGGAAAGATACCTAAAGGATCAACAGCTCCTGGGG
ATTTGGGGTTGCTCTGGAAAACTCATTTGCACCACTGCTGTGCCTTGGAATGCTAGTTGGAGTAATAAAT
CTCTGGAACAGATTTGGAATCACACGACCTGGATGGAGTGGGACAGAGAAATTAACAATTACACAAGCTT
AATACACTCCTTAATTGAAGAATCGCAAAACCAGCAAGAAAAGAATGAACAAGAATTATTGGAATTAGAT
AAATGGGCAAGTTTGTGGAATTGGTTTAACATAACAAATTGGCTGTGGTATATAAAATTATTCATAATGA
TAGTAGGAGGCTTGGTAGGTTTAAGAATAGTTTTTGCTGTACTTTCTATAGTGAATAGAGTTAGGCAGGG
ATATTCACCATTATCGTTTCAGACCCACCTCCCAACCCCGAGGGGACCCGACAGGCCCGAAGGAATAGAA
GAAGAAGGTGGAGAGAGAGACAGAGACAGATCCATTCGATTAGTGAACGGATCTCGACGGTATCGCCTTT
AAAAGAAAAGGGGGGATTGGGGGGTACAGTGCAGGGGAAAGAATAGTAGACATAATAGCAACAGACATAC
AAACTAAAGAATTACAAAAACAAATTACAAAAATTCAAAATTTTCGGGTTTATTACAGGGACAGCAGAGA
TCCAGTTTATCGATGAGTAATTCATACAAAAGGACTCGCCCCTGCCTTGGGGAATCCCAGGGACCGTCGT
TAAACTCCCACTAACGTAGAACCCAGAGATCGCTGCGTTCCCGCCCCCTCACCCGCCCGCTCTCGTCATC
ACTGAGGTGGAGAAGAGCATGCGTGAGGCTCCGGTGCCCGTCAGTGGGCAGAGCGCACATCGCCCACAGT
CCCCGAGAAGTTGGGGGGAGGGGTCGGCAATTGAACCGGTGCCTAGAGAAGGTGGCGCGGGGTAAACTGG
GAAAGTGATGTCGTGTACTGGCTCCGCCTTTTTCCCGAGGGTGGGGGAGAACCGTATATAAGTGCAGTAG
TCGCCGTGAACGTTCTTTTTCGCAACGGGTTTGCCGCCAGAACACAGGTAAGTGCCGTGTGTGGTTCCCG
CGGGCCTGGCCTCTTTACGGGTTATGGCCCTTGCGTGCCTTGAATTACTTCCACGCCCCTGGCTGCAGTA
CGTGATTCTTGATCCCGAGCTTCGGGTTGGAAGTGGGTGGGAGAGTTCGAGGCCTTGCGCTTAAGGAGCC
CCTTCGCCTCGTGCTTGAGTTGAGGCCTGGCTTGGGCGCTGGGGCCGCCGCGTGCGAATCTGGTGGCACC
TTCGCGCCTGTCTCGCTGCTTTCGATAAGTCTCTAGCCATTTAAAATTTTTGATGACCTGCTGCGACGCT
TTTTTTCTGGCAAGATAGTCTTGTAAATGCGGGCCAAGATCTGCACACTGGTATTTCGGTTTTTGGGGCC
GCGGGCGGCGACGGGGCCCGTGCGTCCCAGCGCACATGTTCGGCGAGGCGGGGCCTGCGAGCGCGGCCAC
CGAGAATCGGACGGGGGTAGTCTCAAGCTGGCCGGCCTGCTCTGGTGCCTGGCCTCGCGCCGCCGTGTAT
CGCCCCGCCCTGGGCGGCAAGGCTGGCCCGGTCGGCACCAGTTGCGTGAGCGGAAAGATGGCCGCTTCCC
GGCCCTGCTGCAGGGAGCTCAAAATGGAGGACGCGGCGCTCGGGAGAGCGGGCGGGTGAGTCACCCACAC
AAAGGAAAAGGGCCTTTCCGTCCTCAGCCGTCGCTTCATGTGACTCCACGGAGTACCGGGCGCCGTCCAG
GCACCTCGATTAGTTCTCGAGCTTTTGGAGTACGTCGTCTTTAGGTTGGGGGGAGGGGTTTTATGCGATG
GAGTTTCCCCACACTGAGTGGGTGGAGACTGAAGTTAGGCCAGCTTGGCACTTGATGTAATTCTCCTTGG
AATTTGCCCTTTTTGAGTTTGGATCTTGGTTCATTCTCAAGCCTCAGACAGTGGTTCAAAGTTTTTTTCT
TCCATTTCAGGTGTCGTGAGGATCTATTTCCGGTGATTCGCCACCATGGACTACAAAGACGATGACGACA
AGAGATCTATGGACTATGACTTTAAAGTGAAGCTGAGCAGCGAGCGGGAGCGGGTCGAGGACCTGTTTGA
ATACGAGGGCTGCAAAGTTGGCCGAGGCACTTATGGTCACGTCTACAAAGCCAAGAGGAAAGATGGGAAG
GATGATAAAGACTATGCTTTAAAACAAATAGAAGGAACTGGGATCTCTATGTCGGCATGTAGAGAAATAG
CATTACTTCGAGAGCTTAAGCATCCAAACGTCATTTCTCTTCAAAAGGTGTTTCTGTCTCATGCTGATAG
GAAGGTGTGGCTTCTGTTTGACTATGCTGAACATGACCTCTGGCATATAATCAAGTTTCACAGAGCTTCT
AAAGCAAACAAGAAGCCAGTTCAGTTACCTCGGGGAATGGTGAAGTCACTATTATATCAGATCCTAGATG
GTATTCACTACCTGCATGCTAACTGGGTGTTGCACAGAGATTTGAAACCTGCTAATATTTTAGTTATGGG
TGAAGGTCCTGAGCGAGGAAGAGTAAAAATTGCTGACATGGGCTTTGCCCGATTATTTAATTCACCTTTG
AAGCCTTTAGCAGATTTGGATCCAGTGGTTGTTACATTCTGGTACCGAGCCCCTGAACTACTTCTTGGAG
CAAGGCATTATACCAAAGCTATTGATATTTGGGCTATAGGGTGTATATTTGCAGAACTACTAACGTCAGA
ACCAATATTTCACTGTCGACAAGAGGACATCAAAACTAGTAATCCTTATCACCATGACCAGCTGGACAGA
ATATTCAATGTAATGGGATTTCCTGCAGATAAAGATTGGGAAGATATAAAAAAGATGCCTGAACATTCAA
CATTAATGAAAGATTTCAGAAGAAATACGTATACCAACTGCAGCCTTATCAAGTATATGGAAAAACATAA
AGTTAAACCAGATAGTAAAGCATTCCACTTGCTTCAGAAGCTGCTTACCATGGACCCAATAAAGCGAATT
ACCTCAGAACAGGCTATGCAGGACCCCTATTTCTTAGAAGACCCACTTCCTACATCAGACGTTTTTGCCG
GTTGTCAAATCCCTTACCCAAAACGAGAATTTTTAACGGAAGAAGAACCTGATGACAAAGGAGACAAAAA
GAACCAGCAGCAGCAGCAGGGCAATAACCACACTAATGGAACTGGCCACCCAGGGAATCAAGACAGCAGT
CACACACAGGGACCCCCGTTGAAGAAAGTGAGAGTTGTTCCTCCTACCACTACCTCAGGTGGACTTATCA
TGACCTCAGACTATCAGCGTTCCAATCCACATGCTGCCTATCCCAACCCTGGACCAAGCACATCACAGCC
GCAGAGCAGCATGGGATACTCAGCTACCTCCCAGCAGCCTCCACAGTACTCACATCAGACACATCGGTAC
TGATCTAGAGCGGCCGCGGATCCCGCCCCTCTCCCTCCCCCCCCCCTAACGTTACTGGCCGAAGCCGCTT
GGAATAAGGCCGGTGTGCGTTTGTCTATATGTTATTTTCCACCATATTGCCGTCTTTTGGCAATGTGAGG
GCCCGGAAACCTGGCCCTGTCTTCTTGACGAGCATTCCTAGGGGTCTTTCCCCTCTCGCCAAAGGAATGC
AAGGTCTGTTGAATGTCGTGAAGGAAGCAGTTCCTCTGGAAGCTTCTTGAAGACAAACAACGTCTGTAGC
GACCCTTTGCAGGCAGCGGAACCCCCCACCTGGCGACAGGTGCCTCTGCGGCCAAAAGCCACGTGTATAA
GATACACCTGCAAAGGCGGCACAACCCCAGTGCCACGTTGTGAGTTGGATAGTTGTGGAAAGAGTCAAAT
GGCTCACCTCAAGCGTATTCAACAAGGGGCTGAAGGATGCCCAGAAGGTACCCCATTGTATGGGATCTGA
TCTGGGGCCTCGGTGCACATGCTTTACATGTGTTTAGTCGAGGTTAAAAAACGTCTAGGCCCCCCGAACC
ACGGGGACGTGGTTTTCCTTTGAAAAACACGATGATAATATGGTGAGCAAGGGCGAGGAGGATAACATGG
CCATCATCAAGGAGTTCATGCGCTTCAAGGTGCACATGGAGGGCTCCGTGAACGGCCACGAGTTCGAGAT
CGAGGGCGAGGGCGAGGGCCGCCCCTACGAGGGCACCCAGACCGCCAAGCTGAAGGTGACCAAGGGTGGC
CCCCTGCCCTTCGCCTGGGACATCCTGTCCCCTCAGTTCATGTACGGCTCCAAGGCCTACGTGAAGCACC
CCGCCGACATCCCCGACTACTTGAAGCTGTCCTTCCCCGAGGGCTTCAAGTGGGAGCGCGTGATGAACTT
CGAGGACGGCGGCGTGGTGACCGTGACCCAGGACTCCTCCCTGCAGGACGGCGAGTTCATCTACAAGGTG
AAGCTGCGCGGCACCAACTTCCCCTCCGACGGCCCCGTAATGCAGAAGAAGACCATGGGCTGGGAGGCCT
CCTCCGAGCGGATGTACCCCGAGGACGGCGCCCTGAAGGGCGAGATCAAGCAGAGGCTGAAGCTGAAGGA
CGGCGGCCACTACGACGCTGAGGTCAAGACCACCTACAAGGCCAAGAAGCCCGTGCAGCTGCCCGGCGCC
TACAACGTCAACATCAAGTTGGACATCACCTCCCACAACGAGGACTACACCATCGTGGAACAGTACGAAC
GCGCCGAGGGCCGCCACTCCACCGGCGGCATGGACGAGCTGTACAAGTGAACGCGTCTGGAACAATCAAC
CTCTGGATTACAAAATTTGTGAAAGATTGACTGGTATTCTTAACTATGTTGCTCCTTTTACGCTATGTGG
ATACGCTGCTTTAATGCCTTTGTATCATGCTATTGCTTCCCGTATGGCTTTCATTTTCTCCTCCTTGTAT
AAATCCTGGTTGCTGTCTCTTTATGAGGAGTTGTGGCCCGTTGTCAGGCAACGTGGCGTGGTGTGCACTG
TGTTTGCTGACGCAACCCCCACTGGTTGGGGCATTGCCACCACCTGTCAGCTCCTTTCCGGGACTTTCGC
TTTCCCCCTCCCTATTGCCACGGCGGAACTCATCGCCGCCTGCCTTGCCCGCTGCTGGACAGGGGCTCGG
CTGTTGGGCACTGACAATTCCGTGGTGTTGTCGGGGAAGCTGACGTCCTTTCCATGGCTGCTCGCCTGTG
TTGCCACCTGGATTCTGCGCGGGACGTCCTTCTGCTACGTCCCTTCGGCCCTCAATCCAGCGGACCTTCC
TTCCCGCGGCCTGCTGCCGGCTCTGCGGCCTCTTCCGCGTCTTCGCCTTCGCCCTCAGACGAGTCGGATC
TCCCTTTGGGCCGCCTCCCCGCCTGGAATTAATTCTGCAGTCGAGACCTAGAAAAACATGGAGCAATCAC
AAGTAGCAATACAGCAGCTACCAATGCTGATTGTGCCTGGCTAGAAGCACAAGAGGAGGAGGAGGTGGGT
TTTCCAGTCACACCTCAGGTACCTTTAAGACCAATGACTTACAAGGCAGCTGTAGATCTTAGCCACTTTT
TAAAAGAAAAGAGGGGACTGGAAGGGCTAATTCACTCCCAACGAAGACAAGATATCCTTGATCTGTGGAT
CTACCACACACAAGGCTACTTCCCTGATTAGCAGAACTACACACCAGGGCCAGGGGTCAGATATCCACTG
ACCTTTGGATGGTGCTACAAGCTAGTACCAGTTGAGCCAGATAAGGTAGAAGAGGCCAATAAAGGAGAGA
ACACCAGCTTGTTACACCCTGTGAGCCTGCATGGGATGGATGACCCGGAGAGAGAAGTGTTAGAGTGGAG
GTTTGACAGCCGCCTAGCATTTCATCACGTGGCCCGAGAGCTGCATCCGGAGTACTTCAAGAACTGCTGA
TATCGAGCTTGCTACAAGGGACTTTCCGCTGGGGACTTTCCAGGGAGGCGTGGCCTGGGCGGGACTGGGG
AGTGGCGAGCCCTCAGATCCTGCATATAAGCAGCTGCTTTTTGCCTGTACTGGGTCTCTCTGGTTAGACC
AGATCTGAGCCTGGGAGCTCTCTGGCTAACTAGGGAACCCACTGCTTAAGCCTCAATAAAGCTTGCCTTG
AGTGCTTCAAGTAGTGTGTGCCCGTCTGTTGTGTGACTCTGGTAACTAGAGATCCCTCAGACCCTTTTAG
TCAGTGTGGAAAATCTCTAGCAGTAGTAGTTCATGTCATCTTATTATTCAGTATTTATAACTTGCAAAGA
AATGAATATCAGAGAGTGAGAGGCCTTGACATTGCTAGCGTTTACCGTCGACCTCTAGCTAGAGCTTGGC
GTAATCATGGTCATAGCTGTTTCCTGTGTGAAATTGTTATCCGCTCACAATTCCACACAACATACGAGCC
GGAAGCATAAAGTGTAAAGCCTGGGGTGCCTAATGAGTGAGCTAACTCACATTAATTGCGTTGCGCTCAC
TGCCCGCTTTCCAGTCGGGAAACCTGTCGTGCCAGCTGCATTAATGAATCGGCCAACGCGCGGGGAGAGG
CGGTTTGCGTATTGGGCGCTCTTCCGCTTCCTCGCTCACTGACTCGCTGCGCTCGGTCGTTCGGCTGCGG
CGAGCGGTATCAGCTCACTCAAAGGCGGTAATACGGTTATCCACAGAATCAGGGGATAACGCAGGAAAGA
ACATGTGAGCAAAAGGCCAGCAAAAGGCCAGGAACCGTAAAAAGGCCGCGTTGCTGGCGTTTTTCCATAG
GCTCCGCCCCCCTGACGAGCATCACAAAAATCGACGCTCAAGTCAGAGGTGGCGAAACCCGACAGGACTA
TAAAGATACCAGGCGTTTCCCCCTGGAAGCTCCCTCGTGCGCTCTCCTGTTCCGACCCTGCCGCTTACCG
GATACCTGTCCGCCTTTCTCCCTTCGGGAAGCGTGGCGCTTTCTCATAGCTCACGCTGTAGGTATCTCAG
TTCGGTGTAGGTCGTTCGCTCCAAGCTGGGCTGTGTGCACGAACCCCCCGTTCAGCCCGACCGCTGCGCC
TTATCCGGTAACTATCGTCTTGAGTCCAACCCGGTAAGACACGACTTATCGCCACTGGCAGCAGCCACTG
GTAACAGGATTAGCAGAGCGAGGTATGTAGGCGGTGCTACAGAGTTCTTGAAGTGGTGGCCTAACTACGG
CTACACTAGAAGAACAGTATTTGGTATCTGCGCTCTGCTGAAGCCAGTTACCTTCGGAAAAAGAGTTGGT
AGCTCTTGATCCGGCAAACAAACCACCGCTGGTAGCGGTGGTTTTTTTGTTTGCAAGCAGCAGATTACGC
GCAGAAAAAAAGGATCTCAAGAAGATCCTTTGATCTTTTCTACGGGGTCTGACGCTCAGTGGAACGAAAA
CTCACGTTAAGGGATTTTGGTCATGAGATTATCAAAAAGGATCTTCACCTAGATCCTTTTAAATTAAAAA
TGAAGTTTTAAATCAATCTAAAGTATATATGAGTAAACTTGGTCTGACAGTTACCAATGCTTAATCAGTG
AGGCACCTATCTCAGCGATCTGTCTATTTCGTTCATCCATAGTTGCCTGACTCCCCGTCGTGTAGATAAC
TACGATACGGGAGGGCTTACCATCTGGCCCCAGTGCTGCAATGATACCGCGAGACCCACGCTCACCGGCT
CCAGATTTATCAGCAATAAACCAGCCAGCCGGAAGGGCCGAGCGCAGAAGTGGTCCTGCAACTTTATCCG
CCTCCATCCAGTCTATTAATTGTTGCCGGGAAGCTAGAGTAAGTAGTTCGCCAGTTAATAGTTTGCGCAA
CGTTGTTGCCATTGCTACAGGCATCGTGGTGTCACGCTCGTCGTTTGGTATGGCTTCATTCAGCTCCGGT
TCCCAACGATCAAGGCGAGTTACATGATCCCCCATGTTGTGCAAAAAAGCGGTTAGCTCCTTCGGTCCTC
CGATCGTTGTCAGAAGTAAGTTGGCCGCAGTGTTATCACTCATGGTTATGGCAGCACTGCATAATTCTCT
TACTGTCATGCCATCCGTAAGATGCTTTTCTGTGACTGGTGAGTACTCAACCAAGTCATTCTGAGAATAG
TGTATGCGGCGACCGAGTTGCTCTTGCCCGGCGTCAATACGGGATAATACCGCGCCACATAGCAGAACTT
TAAAAGTGCTCATCATTGGAAAACGTTCTTCGGGGCGAAAACTCTCAAGGATCTTACCGCTGTTGAGATC
CAGTTCGATGTAACCCACTCGTGCACCCAACTGATCTTCAGCATCTTTTACTTTCACCAGCGTTTCTGGG
TGAGCAAAAACAGGAAGGCAAAATGCCGCAAAAAAGGGAATAAGGGCGACACGGAAATGTTGAATACTCA
TACTCTTCCTTTTTCAATATTATTGAAGCATTTATCAGGGTTATTGTCTCATGAGCGGATACATATTTGA
ATGTATTTAGAAAAATAAACAAATAGGGGTTCCGCGCACATTTCCCCGAAAAGTGCCACCTGACGTCGAC
GGATCGGGAGATCAACTTGTTTATTGCAGCTTATAATGGTTACAAATAAAGCAATAGCATCACAAATTTC
ACAAATAAAGCATTTTTTTCACTGCATTCTAGTTGTGGTTTGTCCAAACTCATCAATGTATCTTATCATG
TCTGGATCAACTGGATAACTCAAGCTAACCAAAATCATCCCAAACTTCCCACCCCATACCCTATTACCAC
TGCCAATTACCTGTGGTTTCATTTACTCTAAACCTGTGATTCCTCTGAATTATTTTCATTTTAAAGAAAT
TGTATTTGTTAAATATGTACTACAAACTTAGTAGT
