>Addgene plasmid #68856 | pLVX-Flag-CDK8-WT-IRES-mCherry | depositor partial sequence | sequence record 124051 | Wild-type Flag-CDK8
ATGGACTACAAAGACGATGACGACAAGAGATCTATGGACTATGACTTTAAAGTGAAGCTGAGCAGCGAGC
GGGAGCGGGTCGAGGACCTGTTTGAATACGAGGGCTGCAAAGTTGGCCGAGGCACTTATGGTCACGTCTA
CAAAGCCAAGAGGAAAGATGGGAAGGATGATAAAGACTATGCTTTAAAACAAATAGAAGGAACTGGGATC
TCTATGTCGGCATGTAGAGAAATAGCATTACTTCGAGAGCTTAAGCATCCAAACGTCATTTCTCTTCAAA
AGGTGTTTCTGTCTCATGCTGATAGGAAGGTGTGGCTTCTGTTTGACTATGCTGAACATGACCTCTGGCA
TATAATCAAGTTTCACAGAGCTTCTAAAGCAAACAAGAAGCCAGTTCAGTTACCTCGGGGAATGGTGAAG
TCACTATTATATCAGATCCTAGATGGTATTCACTACCTGCATGCTAACTGGGTGTTGCACAGAGATTTGA
AACCTGCTAATATTTTAGTTATGGGTGAAGGTCCTGAGCGAGGAAGAGTAAAAATTGCTGACATGGGCTT
TGCCCGATTATTTAATTCACCTTTGAAGCCTTTAGCAGATTTGGATCCAGTGGTTGTTACATTCTGGTAC
CGAGCCCCTGAACTACTTCTTGGAGCAAGGCATTATACCAAAGCTATTGATATTTGGGCTATAGGGTGTA
TATTTGCAGAACTACTAACGTCAGAACCAATATTTCACTGTCGACAAGAGGACATCAAAACTAGTAATCC
TTATCACCATGACCAGCTGGACAGAATATTCAATGTAATGGGATTTCCTGCAGATAAAGATTGGGAAGAT
ATAAAAAAGATGCCTGAACATTCAACATTAATGAAAGATTTCAGAAGAAATACGTATACCAACTGCAGCC
TTATCAAGTATATGGAAAAACATAAAGTTAAACCAGATAGTAAAGCATTCCACTTGCTTCAGAAGCTGCT
TACCATGGACCCAATAAAGCGAATTACCTCAGAACAGGCTATGCAGGACCCCTATTTCTTAGAAGACCCA
CTTCCTACATCAGACGTTTTTGCCGGTTGTCAAATCCCTTACCCAAAACGAGAATTTTTAACGGAAGAAG
AACCTGATGACAAAGGAGACAAAAAGAACCAGCAGCAGCAGCAGGGCAATAACCACACTAATGGAACTGG
CCACCCAGGGAATCAAGACAGCAGTCACACACAGGGACCCCCGTTGAAGAAAGTGAGAGTTGTTCCTCCT
ACCACTACCTCAGGTGGACTTATCATGACCTCAGACTATCAGCGTTCCAATCCACATGCTGCCTATCCCA
ACCCTGGACCAAGCACATCACAGCCGCAGAGCAGCATGGGATACTCAGCTACCTCCCAGCAGCCTCCACA
GTACTCACATCAGACACATCGGTACTGA
