>Addgene plasmid #68856 | pLVX-Flag-CDK8-WT-IRES-mCherry | addgene partial sequence | sequence record 130280 | EF1a-F 5'-TCAAGCCTCAGACAGTGGTTC-3'
CATTTCAGGTGTCGTGAGGATCTATTTCCGGTGATTCGCCACCATGGACTACAAAGACGATGACGACAAG
AGATCTATGGACTATGACTTTAAAGTGAAGCTGAGCAGCGAGCGGGAGCGGGTCGAGGACCTGTTTGAAT
ACGAGGGCTGCAAAGTTGGCCGAGGCACTTATGGTCACGTCTACAAAGCCAAGAGGAAAGATGGGAAGGA
TGATAAAGACTATGCTTTAAAACAAATAGAAGGAACTGGGATCTCTATGTCGGCATGTAGAGAAATAGCA
TTACTTCGAGAGCTTAAGCATCCAAACGTCATTTCTCTTCAAAAGGTGTTTCTGTCTCATGCTGATAGGA
AGGTGTGGCTTCTGTTTGACTATGCTGAACATGACCTCTGGCATATAATCAAGTTTCACAGAGCTTCTAA
AGCAAACAAGAAGCCAGTTCAGTTACCTCGGGGAATGGTGAAGTCACTATTATATCAGATCCTAGATGGT
ATTCACTACCTGCATGCTAACTGGGTGTTGCACAGAGATTTGAAACCTGCTAATATTTTAGTTATGGGTG
AAGGTCCTGAGCGAGGAAGAGTAAAAATTGCTGACATGGGCTTTGCCCGATTATTTAATTCACCTTTGAA
GCCTTTAGCAGATTTGGATCCAGTGGTTGTTACATTCTGGTACCGAGCCCCTGAACTACTTCTTGGAGCA
AGGCATTATACCAAAGCTATTGATATTTGGGCTATAGGGTGTATATTTGCAGAACTACTAACGTCAGAAC
CAATATTTCACTGTCGACAAGAGGACATCAAAACTAGTAATCCTTATCACCATGACCAGCTGGACAGAAT
ATTCAATGTAATGGGATTTCCTGCAGATAAAGATTGGGAAGATATAAAAAAGATGCCTGAACATTCAACA
TTAATGAAAGATTTCAGAAGAAATACGTATACCAACTGCAGCCTTATCAAGTATATGGAAAAA
