>Addgene plasmid #68856 | pLVX-Flag-CDK8-WT-IRES-mCherry | addgene partial sequence | sequence record 130284 | pCDH-rev 5'-GCATTCCTTTGGCGAGAG-3'
GGGCCAGGTTTCCGGGCCCTCACATTGCCAAAAGACGGCAATATGGTGGAAAATAACATATAGACAAACG
CACACCGGCCTTATTCCAAGCGGCTTCGGCCAGTAACGTTAGGGGGGGGGGAGGGAGAGGGGCGGGATCC
GCGGCCGCTCTAGATCAGTACCGATGTGTCTGATGTGAGTACTGTGGAGGCTGCTGGGAGGTAGCTGAGT
ATCCCATGCTGCTCTGCGGCTGTGATGTGCTTGGTCCAGGGTTGGGATAGGCAGCATGTGGATTGGAACG
CTGATAGTCTGAGGTCATGATAAGTCCACCTGAGGTAGTGGTAGGAGGAACAACTCTCACTTTCTTCAAC
GGGGGTCCCTGTGTGTGACTGCTGTCTTGATTCCCTGGGTGGCCAGTTCCATTAGTGTGGTTATTGCCCT
GCTGCTGCTGCTGGTTCTTTTTGTCTCCTTTGTCATCAGGTTCTTCTTCCGTTAAAAATTCTCGTTTTGG
GTAAGGGATTTGACAACCGGCAAAAACGTCTGATGTAGGAAGTGGGTCTTCTAAGAAATAGGGGTCCTGC
ATAGCCTGTTCTGAGGTAATTCGCTTTATTGGGTCCATGGTAAGCAGCTTCTGAAGCAAGTGGAATGCTT
TACTATCTGGTTTAACTTTATGTTTTTCCATATACTTGATAAGGCTGCA
