>Addgene plasmid #68856 | pLVX-Flag-CDK8-WT-IRES-mCherry | addgene partial sequence | sequence record 130287 | IRES-F 5'-TGGCTCTCCTCAAGCGTATT-3'
AAGGTACCCCATTGTATGGGATCTGATCTGGGGCCTCGGTGCACATGCTTTACATGTGTTTAGTCGAGGT
TAAAAAACGTCTAGGCCCCCCGAACCACGGGGACGTGGTTTTCCTTTGAAAAACACGATGATAATATGGT
GAGCAAGGGCGAGGAGGATAACATGGCCATCATCAAGGAGTTCATGCGCTTCAAGGTGCACATGGAGGGC
TCCGTGAACGGCCACGAGTTCGAGATCGAGGGCGAGGGCGAGGGCCGCCCCTACGAGGGCACCCAGACCG
CCAAGCTGAAGGTGACCAAGGGTGGCCCCCTGCCCTTCGCCTGGGACATCCTGTCCCCTCAGTTCATGTA
CGGCTCCAAGGCCTACGTGAAGCACCCCGCCGACATCCCCGACTACTTGAAGCTGTCCTTCCCCGAGGGC
TTCAAGTGGGAGCGCGTGATGAACTTCGAGGACGGCGGCGTGGTGACCGTGACCCAGGACTCCTCCCTGC
AGGACGGCGAGTTCATCTACAAGGTGAAGCTGCGCGGCACCAACTTCCCCTCCGACGGCCCCGTAATGCA
GAAGAAGACCATGGGCTGGGAGGCCTCCTCCGAGCGGATGTACCCCGAGGACGGCGCCCTGAAGGGCGAG
ATCAAGCAGAGGCTGAAGCTGAAGGACGGCGGCCACTACGACGCTGAGGTCAAGACCACCTACAAGGCCA
AGAAGCCCGTGCAGCTGCCCGGCGCCTACAACGTCAACATCAAGTTGGACATCACC
